Addgene plasmid #164855: p285 TIR1_HA_mH11
Purpose: constitutive TIR1 expression vector for mouse H11 locus
Depositing lab: Philip Jordan. Depositing organization: Johns Hopkins School of Public Health. Publication: Adaptation of the AID system for stem cell and transgenic mouse research. Pryzhkova MV, Xu MJ, Jordan PW. Stem Cell Res. 2020 Nov 5;49:102078. doi: 10.1016/j.scr.2020.102078. PubMed 33202307.
Backbone
  Vector backbone: PS100010
  Backbone manufacturer: Origene
  Backbone size w/o insert (bp): 2848
  Total vector size (bp): 9375
  Vector type: Mammalian Expression
  Selectable markers: Puromycin
Growth in bacteria
  Bacterial resistance: Ampicillin, 100 μg/mL
  Growth temperature: 37°C
  Growth strain: DH5alpha
  Copy number: High Copy
Gene/Insert
  Gene/Insert name: OsTIR1
  Species: Oryza sativa (rice)
  Insert size (bp): 1725
  Promoter: EF1-alpha
  Tag / fusion protein: HA tag
  Cloning method: Ligation Independent Cloning
  Sequencing primers: 5′ none; 3′ none
Resource information
  A portion of this plasmid was derived from a plasmid made by: EF1-alpha and TIR1 sequences are subcloned from pRAIDRS-P10 R. Brosh et al., Nat. Com. 2016; loxP-Puro-loxP cassette is subcloned from Addgene #22208 TV-hPITX3-Reverse; homology arms for mouse H11 locus are amplified from C57BL/6J mESCs
Terms and licenses: Academic/Nonprofit Terms; Industry Terms: Not Available to Industry
How to cite: p285 TIR1_HA_mH11 was a gift from Philip Jordan (Addgene plasmid # 164855 ; http://n2t.net/addgene:164855 ; RRID:Addgene_164855)
