[The description below was written by a language model from this plasmid's Addgene catalogue record and pLannotate feature annotations shown in this document.]
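Description:
p285 TIR1_HA_mH11 is a mammalian donor (targeting) plasmid of about 9.4 kb, built on the Origene PS100010 cloning backbone. It is designed to place a constitutive OsTIR1 expression cassette at the mouse H11 (Hipp11) safe-harbour locus. In E. coli it replicates from a high-copy ColE1/pUC-type origin and is selected with ampicillin through the bla gene. The backbone also carries an f1 origin and remnants of the lac promoter/operator, lacI and lacZα, which play no role in the payload.

The insert is the 1,725 bp coding sequence of Oryza sativa TIR1, the auxin-responsive F-box protein used in the auxin-inducible degron (AID) system. It is driven by the human EF-1α core promoter with its intron A, carries a C-terminal HA epitope tag for detection, and ends in an SV40 polyadenylation signal. The short SV40 large T antigen fragment annotated just before that signal probably belongs to the SV40-derived terminator region. Downstream lies a selection cassette flanked by two directly oriented loxP sites: the mouse PGK promoter, puromycin N-acetyltransferase and the PGK poly(A). This arrangement allows puromycin selection of targeted cells, after which Cre can excise the marker.

According to the record, homology arms for the H11 locus were amplified from C57BL/6J mouse embryonic stem cells. The feature table does not annotate them, but the unannotated stretches on either side of the two cassettes are consistent with their position. The small 9xHis fragment call near the end is probably a spurious match. The construct is used to generate mouse ES cells or transgenic mice that stably express TIR1, so that degron-tagged proteins can be depleted on addition of auxin.
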