Features (pLannotate 1.2.2; 21 found; start..end, strand, type, name):
     11..27      -  protein_bind   lac operator: The lac repressor binds to the lac operator to inhibit transcription in E. coli. This inhibition can be relieved by adding lactose or isopropyl-β-D-thiogalactopyranoside (IPTG). lac repressor encoded by lacI
     35..65      -  promoter       lac promoter: promoter for the E. coli lac operon
     80..101     -  protein_bind   CAP binding site: CAP binding activates transcription in the presence of cAMP. E. coli catabolite activator protein
    114..206     -  CDS            lacI (fragment): lac repressor; lacI; The lac repressor binds to the lac operator to inhibit transcription in E. coli. This inhibition can be relieved by adding lactose or isopropyl-β-D-thiogalactopyranoside (IPTG).
    389..977     -  rep_origin     ori: high-copy-number ColE1/pMB1/pBR322/pUC origin of replication
   1148..2008    -  CDS            AmpR: β-lactamase; bla; confers resistance to ampicillin, carbenicillin, and related antibiotics
   2009..2113    -  promoter       AmpR promoter: bla
   2140..2568    +  rep_origin     f1 ori (sequence partly withheld): f1 bacteriophage origin of replication; arrow indicates direction of (+) strand synthesis
   2599..2753    -  CDS            lacZα (fragment): LacZα fragment of β-galactosidase; lacZ fragment
   3576..3787    +  promoter       EF-1α core promoter: core promoter for human elongation factor EF-1α
   3788..4726    +  intron         EF-1α intron A: intron upstream of the start codon of human EF-1α
   4755..6479    +  CDS            TIR1B_ORYSJ: Experimental evidence at transcript level: Swiss-Prot protein existence level 2. From Oryza sativa subsp. japonica (Rice).
   6489..6515    +  CDS            HA: HA (human influenza hemagglutinin) epitope tag
   6528..6612    +  CDS            large T antigen (fragment): large T antigen from SV40 (simian virus 40)
   6635..6756    +  polyA_signal   SV40 poly(A) signal: SV40 polyadenylation signal
   6796..6829    +  protein_bind   loxP: Cre-mediated recombination occurs in the 8-bp core sequence (GCATACAT). Cre recombinase
   6866..7365    +  promoter       PGK promoter: mouse phosphoglycerate kinase 1 promoter
   7405..8004    +  CDS            PuroR: puromycin N-acetyltransferase; pac from Streptomyces alboniger; confers resistance to puromycin
   8082..8534    +  polyA_signal   PGK poly(A) signal: mouse phosphoglycerate kinase 1 polyadenylation signal
   8585..8618    +  protein_bind   loxP: Cre-mediated recombination occurs in the 8-bp core sequence (GCATACAT). Cre recombinase
   9304..9321    +  CDS            9xHis (fragment): 9xHis affinity tag
>Addgene plasmid #164855 | p285 TIR1_HA_mH11 | addgene full sequence | sequence record 326399 | Addgene NGS Result
CTGTGTGAAATTGTTATCCGCTCACAATTCCACACAACATACGAGCCGGAAGCATAAAGTGTAAAGCCTG
GGGTGCCTAATGAGTGAGCTAACTCACATTAATTGCGTTGCGCTCACTGCCCGCTTTCCAGTCGGGAAAC
CTGTCGTGCCAGCTGCATTAATGAATCGGCCAACGCGCGGGGAGAGGCGGTTTGCGTATTGGGCGCTCTT
CCGCTTCCTCGCTCACTGACTCGCTGCGCTCGGTCGTTCGGCTGCGGCGAGCGGTATCAGCTCACTCAAA
GGCGGTAATACGGTTATCCACAGAATCAGGGGATAACGCAGGAAAGAACATGTGAGCAAAAGGCCAGCAA
AAGGCCAGGAACCGTAAAAAGGCCGCGTTGCTGGCGTTTTTCCATAGGCTCCGCCCCCCTGACGAGCATC
ACAAAAATCGACGCTCAAGTCAGAGGTGGCGAAACCCGACAGGACTATAAAGATACCAGGCGTTTCCCCC
TGGAAGCTCCCTCGTGCGCTCTCCTGTTCCGACCCTGCCGCTTACCGGATACCTGTCCGCCTTTCTCCCT
TCGGGAAGCGTGGCGCTTTCTCATAGCTCACGCTGTAGGTATCTCAGTTCGGTGTAGGTCGTTCGCTCCA
AGCTGGGCTGTGTGCACGAACCCCCCGTTCAGCCCGACCGCTGCGCCTTATCCGGTAACTATCGTCTTGA
GTCCAACCCGGTAAGACACGACTTATCGCCACTGGCAGCAGCCACTGGTAACAGGATTAGCAGAGCGAGG
TATGTAGGCGGTGCTACAGAGTTCTTGAAGTGGTGGCCTAACTACGGCTACACTAGAAGAACAGTATTTG
GTATCTGCGCTCTGCTGAAGCCAGTTACCTTCGGAAAAAGAGTTGGTAGCTCTTGATCCGGCAAACAAAC
CACCGCTGGTAGCGGTGGTTTTTTTGTTTGCAAGCAGCAGATTACGCGCAGAAAAAAAGGATCTCAAGAA
GATCCTTTGATCTTTTCTACGGGGTCTGACGCTCAGTGGAACGAAAACTCACGTTAAGGGATTTTGGTCA
TGAGATTATCAAAAAGGATCTTCACCTAGATCCTTTTAAATTAAAAATGAAGTTTTAAATCAATCTAAAG
TATATATGAGTAAACTTGGTCTGACAGTTACCAATGCTTAATCAGTGAGGCACCTATCTCAGCGATCTGT
CTATTTCGTTCATCCATAGTTGCCTGACTCCCCGTCGTGTAGATAACTACGATACGGGAGGGCTTACCAT
CTGGCCCCAGTGCTGCAATGATACCGCGAGACCCACGCTCACCGGCTCCAGATTTATCAGCAATAAACCA
GCCAGCCGGAAGGGCCGAGCGCAGAAGTGGTCCTGCAACTTTATCCGCCTCCATCCAGTCTATTAATTGT
TGCCGGGAAGCTAGAGTAAGTAGTTCGCCAGTTAATAGTTTGCGCAACGTTGTTGCCATTGCTACAGGCA
TCGTGGTGTCACGCTCGTCGTTTGGTATGGCTTCATTCAGCTCCGGTTCCCAACGATCAAGGCGAGTTAC
ATGATCCCCCATGTTGTGCAAAAAAGCGGTTAGCTCCTTCGGTCCTCCGATCGTTGTCAGAAGTAAGTTG
GCCGCAGTGTTATCACTCATGGTTATGGCAGCACTGCATAATTCTCTTACTGTCATGCCATCCGTAAGAT
GCTTTTCTGTGACTGGTGAGTACTCAACCAAGTCATTCTGAGAATAGTGTATGCGGCGACCGAGTTGCTC
TTGCCCGGCGTCAATACGGGATAATACCGCGCCACATAGCAGAACTTTAAAAGTGCTCATCATTGGAAAA
CGTTCTTCGGGGCGAAAACTCTCAAGGATCTTACCGCTGTTGAGATCCAGTTCGATGTAACCCACTCGTG
CACCCAACTGATCTTCAGCATCTTTTACTTTCACCAGCGTTTCTGGGTGAGCAAAAACAGGAAGGCAAAA
TGCCGCAAAAAAGGGAATAAGGGCGACACGGAAATGTTGAATACTCATACTCTTCCTTTTTCAATATTAT
TGAAGCATTTATCAGGGTTATTGTCTCATGAGCGGATACATATTTGAATGTATTTAGAAAAATAAACAAA
TAGGGGTTCCGCGCACATTTCCCCGAAAAGTGCCACCTG
[124 nt withheld, positions 2140-2263]
C
[91 nt withheld, positions 2265-2355]
A
[49 nt withheld, positions 2357-2405]
CCTTTGACGTTGGAGTCCACGTTCTTT
[37 nt withheld, positions 2433-2469]
ACCCTATCTCGGTCTATTCTTTTGATTTATAAGGGATTTTGCCGATTTCGGCCTATTGGTTAAAAAATGA
GCTGATTTAACAAAAATTTAACGCGAATTTTAACAAAATATTAACGCTTACAATTTCCATTCGCCATTCA
GGCTGCGCAACTGTTGGGAAGGGCGATCGGTGCGGGCCTCTTCGCTATTACGCCAGCTGGCGAAAGGGGG
ATGTGCTGCAAGGCGATTAAGTTGGGTAACGCCAGGGTTTTCCCAGTCACGACGTTGTAAAACGACGGCC
AGTGCCAAGCTGATCTATACATTGAATCAATATTGGCAATTAGCCATATTAGTCATTGGTTATATAGCAT
AAATCAATATTGGCTATTGGCCATTGCATACGTTTAGGACTTCTGGAATTTCTTCTGCACATAAAGTTCT
GATAGCATTAGTTTAAGCTGGACTAACCCTGAAAGTAGCTTGTGGCAAGTATCAAGGAATCAATATTATA
CTCTACAAAATCAAAGTTTACAGAGAAGTCATATAGTAATTTTTCTGAAATTTACTGGCACAATGTTAAT
CCAGCCTGACTCCAACTAATTAATGGTCACATTAATTTAAGTCTTTCCCTTGCCTCTGCTGCATTAGTTT
CTCTCAAAATTGTTAACTTACAACTTGAAGTCTGGTATTATAAATTGAATGTAAAGCATTCTGAAAGATA
CTATACTGATTGCAGGTTTTTCAGTCAGGTTCAAGCTAATTTGACCAGTCATTGGATTAATTATGGATCT
GGGGCCATAAATGCTATTTTAATTCCACTATAGAGATTAAAATAAGCCATTCTCCATTTCATAATATTCT
ATTGGACTTTGACTGCAGGGGCCTCCAAGTCTTGACAGTAGATTATAATCCTTCAGCTGCCCACTCTACT
GGAGGAGGACAAACTGGTCACTTTTCAGCAAAACCTGGCTGTGGATCAGGGCAGTCTGGTACTTCCAAGC
TCATTAGATGCCATCATGCTCTCACTGCCTCCTCAGCTTCAAGAGGAATCTGGAAAAAGCAGTCCCACTG
GTCAGGAAAGGAACACTAGTGCACAAACGGCTCGAGGGGCTCCGGTGCCCGTCAGTGGGCAGAGCGCACA
TCGCCCACAGTCCCCGAGAAGTTGTGGGGAGGGGTCGGCAATTGAAGCGGTGCCTAGAGAAGGTGGCGCG
GGGTAAACTGGGAAAGTGATGTCGTGTACTGGCTCCGCCTTTTTCCCGAGGGTGGGGGAGAACCGTATAT
AAGTGCAGTAGTCGCCGTGAACGTTCTTTTTCGCAACGGGTTTGCCGCCAGAACACAGGTAAGTGCCGTG
TGTGGTTCCCGCGGGCCTGGCCTCTTTACGGGTTATGGCCCTTGCGTGCCTTGAATTACTTCCACCTGGC
TGCAGTACGTGATTCTTGATCCCGAGCTTCGGGTTGGAAGTGGGTGGGAGAGTTCGAGGCCTTGCGCTTA
AGGAGCCCCTTCGCCTCGTGCTTGAGTTGAGGCCTGGCCTGGGCGCTGGGGCCGCCGCGTGCGAATCTGG
TGGCACCTTCGCGCCTGTCTCGCTGCTTTCGATAAGTCTCTAGCCATTTAAAATTTTTGATGACCTGCTG
CGACGCTTTTTTTCTGGCAAGATAGTCTTGTAAATGCGGGCCAAGATCTGCACACTGGTATTTCGGTTTT
TGGGGCCGCGGGCGGCGACGGGGCCCGTGCGTCCCAGCGCACATGTTCGGCGAGGCGGGGCCTGCGAGCG
CGGCCACCGAGAATCGGACGGGGGTAGTCTCAAGCTGGCCGGCCTGCTCTGGTGCCTGGCCTCGCGCCGC
CGTGTATCGCCCCGCCCTGGGCGGCAAGGCTGGCCCGGTCGGCACCAGTTGCGTGAGCGGAAAGATGGCC
GCTTCCCGGCCCTGCTGCAGGGAGCTCAAAATGGAGGACGCGGCGCTCGGGAGAGCGGGCGGGTGAGTCA
CCCACACAAAGGAAAAGGGCCTTTCCGTCCTCAGCCGTCGCTTCATGTGACTCCACGGAGTACCGGGCGC
CGTCCAGGCACCTCGATTAGTTCTCGAGCTTTTGGAGTACGTCGTCTTTAGGTTGGGGGGAGGGGTTTTA
TGCGATGGAGTTTCCCCACACTGAGTGGGTGGAGACTGAAGTTAGGCCAGCTTGGCACTTGATGTAATTC
TCCTTGGAATTTGCCCTTTTTGAGTTTGGATCTTGGTTCATTCTCAAGCCTCAGACAGTGGTTCAAAGTT
TTTTTCTTCCATTTCAGGTGTCGTGAGGGGATCGTCGACGCCACCATGACCTACTTCCCCGAGGAAGTGG
TGGAACACATCTTCAGCTTTCTGCCCGCCCAGAGGGACAGAAACACCGTGTCCCTCGTGTGCAAAGTGTG
GTACGAGATCGAGAGACTGAGCAGACGGGGCGTGTTCGTGGGCAACTGTTACGCTGTGCGGGCTGGCAGA
GTGGCCGCCAGATTTCCTAATGTGCGGGCCCTGACCGTGAAGGGCAAGCCTCACTTCGCCGACTTCAACC
TGGTGCCCCCTGATTGGGGCGGCTACGCTGGACCTTGGATCGAGGCTGCTGCCAGAGGCTGTCACGGCCT
GGAAGAACTGAGAATGAAGAGAATGGTGGTGTCCGACGAGAGCCTGGAACTGCTGGCCAGAAGCTTCCCC
AGATTCAGAGCCCTGGTGCTGATCTCCTGCGAGGGCTTCTCTACAGATGGCCTGGCCGCCGTGGCCAGCC
ATTGCAAGCTGCTGAGAGAGCTGGATCTCCAGGAAAACGAGGTGGAAGATAGAGGCCCCAGATGGCTGAG
CTGCTTCCCCGACAGCTGTACCAGCCTGGTGTCCCTGAACTTCGCCTGCATCAAGGGGGAAGTGAACGCC
GGCAGCCTGGAAAGACTGGTGTCCAGAAGCCCCAACCTGAGAAGCCTGAGACTGAACAGATCCGTGTCCG
TGGACACCCTGGCCAAGATCCTGCTGAGAACCCCTAACCTGGAAGATCTGGGCACCGGCAACCTGACCGA
CGACTTCCAGACCGAGAGCTACTTCAAGCTGACCAGCGCCCTGGAAAAGTGCAAGATGCTGCGGAGCCTG
AGCGGCTTCTGGGACGCCTCTCCTGTGTGCCTGAGCTTCATCTACCCCCTGTGCGCCCAGCTGACCGGCC
TGAACCTGTCTTACGCCCCTACACTGGACGCCAGCGACCTGACCAAGATGATCAGCAGATGCGTGAAGCT
CCAGAGACTGTGGGTGCTGGACTGCATCAGCGACAAGGGACTCCAGGTGGTGGCCAGCTCCTGCAAGGAT
CTCCAGGAACTGAGAGTGTTCCCCAGCGACTTCTACGTGGCCGGCTACAGCGCCGTGACCGAAGAGGGAC
TGGTGGCTGTGTCTCTGGGCTGCCCCAAGCTGAACAGCCTGCTGTACTTCTGCCACCAGATGACCAACGC
CGCCCTCGTGACCGTGGCCAAGAACTGCCCCAACTTCACCAGGTTCAGACTGTGCATCCTGGAACCCGGC
AAGCCCGACGTTGTGACCAGCCAGCCACTGGATGAGGGCTTCGGAGCCATCGTGCGCGAGTGCAAGGGAC
TCCAGAGACTGAGCATCAGCGGCCTGCTGACCGACAAGGTGTTCATGTACATCGGGAAGTACGCCAAGCA
GCTGGAAATGCTGTCTATCGCCTTCGCTGGCGACTCCGACAAGGGCATGATGCACGTGATGAACGGCTGC
AAGAACCTGCGGAAACTGGAAATCAGAGACAGCCCCTTCGGCGACGCTGCCCTGCTGGGCAACTTCGCCA
GATACGAGACAATGAGATCCCTGTGGATGAGCAGCTGCAACGTGACACTGAAGGGCTGCCAGGTGCTGGC
CAGCAAGATGCCCATGCTGAACGTGGAAGTGATCAACGAGAGGGACGGCAGCAATGAGATGGAAGAGAAC
CACGGCGACCTGCCTAAGGTGGAAAAGCTGTACGTGTACAGAACCACAGCCGGCGCTAGGGACGACGCCC
CTAACTTCGTGAAGATCCTGGGCGGATCTTACCCATACGACGTACCAGATTACGCTTAGGCGATCGCCTG
ATCATAATCAGCCATACCACATTTGTAGAGGTTTTACTTGCTTTAAAAAACCTCCCACACCTCCCCCTGA
ACCTGAAACATAAAATGAATGCAATTGTTGTTGTTAACTTGTTTATTGCAGCTTATAATGGTTACAAATA
AAGCAATAGCATCACAAATTTCACAAATAAAGCATTTTTTTCACTGCATTCTAGTTGTGGTTTGTCCAAA
CTCATCAATGTATCTTAACGCGTCGCCAGTACTAGTGAACCTCTTCGAGGGACCTAATAACTTCGTATAG
CATACATTATACGAAGTTATATTAAGGGTTCCGGATCTCGACCTCGAAATTCTACCGGGTAGGGGAGGCG
CTTTTCCCAAGGCAGTCTGGAGCATGCGCTTTAGCAGCCCCGCTGGGCACTTGGCGCTACACAAGTGGCC
TCTGGCCTCGCACACATTCCACATCCACCGGTAGGCGCCAACCGGCTCCGTTCTTTGGTGGCCCCTTCGC
GCCACCTTCTACTCCTCCCCTAGTCAGGAAGTTCCCCCCCGCCCCGCAGCTCGCGTCGTGCAGGACGTGA
CAAATGGAAGTAGCACGTCTCACTAGTCTCGTGCAGATGGACAGCACCGCTGAGCAATGGAAGCGGGTAG
GCCTTTGGGGCAGCGGCCAATAGCAGCTTTGCTCCTTCGCTTTCTGGGCTCAGAGGCTGGGAAGGGGTGG
GTCCGGGGGCGGGCTCAGGGGCGGGCTCAGGGGCGGGGCGGGCGCCCGAAGGTCCTCCGGAGGCCCGGCA
TTCTGCACGCTTCAAAAGCGCACGTCTGCCGCGCTGTTCTCCTCTTCCTCATCTCCGGGCCTTTCGACCT
GCATCCATCTAGATCTCGAGCAGCTGAAGCTTACCATGACCGAGTACAAGCCCACGGTGCGCCTCGCCAC
CCGCGACGACGTCCCCAGGGCCGTACGCACCCTCGCCGCCGCGTTCGCCGACTACCCCGCCACGCGCCAC
ACCGTCGATCCGGACCGCCACATCGAGCGGGTCACCGAGCTGCAAGAACTCTTCCTCACGCGCGTCGGGC
TCGACATCGGCAAGGTGTGGGTCGCGGACGACGGCGCCGCGGTGGCGGTCTGGACCACGCCGGAGAGCGT
CGAAGCGGGGGCGGTGTTCGCCGAGATCGGCCCGCGCATGGCCGAGTTGAGCGGTTCCCGGCTGGCCGCG
CAGCAACAGATGGAAGGCCTCCTGGCGCCGCACCGGCCCAAGGAGCCCGCGTGGTTCCTGGCCACCGTCG
GCGTCTCGCCCGACCACCAGGGCAAGGGTCTGGGCAGCGCCGTCGTGCTCCCCGGAGTGGAGGCGGCCGA
GCGCGCCGGGGTGCCCGCCTTCCTGGAGACCTCCGCGCCCCGCAACCTCCCCTTCTACGAGCGGCTCGGC
TTCACCGTCACCGCCGACGTCGAGGTGCCCGAAGGACCGCGCACCTGGTGCATGACCCGCAAGCCCGGTG
CCTGACGCCCGCCCCACGACCCGCAGCGCCCGACCGAAAGGAGCGCACGACCCCATGCATCGATGATATC
AGATCCCCGGGATGCAGAAATTGATGATCTATTAAACAATAAAGATGTCCACTAAAATGGAAGTTTTTCC
TGTCATACTTTGTTAAGAAGGGTGAGAACAGAGTACCTACATTTTGAATGGAAGGATTGGAGCTACGGGG
GTGGGGGTGGGGTGGGATTAGATAAATGCCTGCTCTTTACTGAAGGCTCTTTACTATTGCTTTATGATAA
TGTTTCATAGTTGGATATCATAATTTAAACAAGCAAAACCAAATTAAGGGCCAGCTCATTCCTCCCACTC
ATGATCTATAGATCTATAGATCTCTCGTGGGATCATTGTTTTTCTCTTGATTCCCACTTTGTGGTTCTAA
GTACTGTGGTTTCCAAATGTGTCAGTTTCATAGCCTGAAGAACGAGATCAGCAGCCTCTGTTCCACATAC
ACTTCATTCTCAGTATTGTTTTGCCAAGTTCTAATTCCATCAGAAGCTGGTCGAGATCCTAAGCTTGGCT
GGACGTAAACTCCTCTTCAGACCTAATAACTTCGTATAGCATACATTATACGAAGTTATATTAAGGGTTA
TTGAATATGATCGGAATTGCGGCCCCATATGGTTTCTGTGAAAATGCCTTTTCAATCATTAACCTCTTAA
ATGAGTGTTAGCATCCTAACTAATGAGTGGTGCAGAATAGTGGGTCTGCTTAGCTTAACTAAGGCCAAGA
AAACAAAACAGGAAATTCATTCCATGTCATGAGACTCATACTACGAGGTTCCCTTAGACCTCAGGAGAAA
AAGTCTTTGGCTGTAAGAACACACCTCAGTGGATGTGGTAGACTATGCCTTTACTCTTTTTTTTTTTTTT
TTTTTTTTTGGGTTTTTTCGAGACAGGGTTTCTCTGTGTAGCCTTGGCTGTCCTGGAACTCACTTTGTTG
ACCAGGCTGGCCTCGAACTCAGAGATCCGCCTGCCTCTGCCTCTCAAGTGCTAGAATTAAAAGTGTGCGC
CACCACTCCCAGCTATATAGACTATGCCTTTAATCAGGACACTTGGGAGGCAGGGGGATCTCAAATTCAA
TTCCAGACAGATGACTGACAAACACACACATACACCATTCGTCTTTTCTTTTTTTCTTTTTTCTTTTGAA
AACAGGTTTCTCTATGCAGCCCTGGCTTTCCTAGAATTCAATCTATAGACCCAGCTGGCCTCAAACACAG
AACCTCTTGCCTCTGCCTCCTCAACACTATGACTAAAGGTGTGAACCACCACCACCACCACCCACCTGGC
CAAAGAATGAATTGAGTGAATAAGTACGAGTGCAACTCTCCAGGGCCG
